>Addgene plasmid #70007 | pCRISPRyl | depositor full sequence | sequence record 137578 | pCRISPRyl sequence 11805 bps
GACGAAAGGGCCAGATCTGTTCGGAAATCAACGGATGCTCAACCGATTTCGACAGTAATAATTTGAATCG
AATCGGAGCCTAAAATGAACCCGAGTATATCTCATAAAATTCTCGGTGAGAGGTCTGTGACTGTCAGTAC
AAGGTGCCTTCATTATGCCCTCAACCTTACCATACCTCACTGGATGTAGTGTACCTCTAAAAATGAAATA
CAGTGCCAAAAGCCATGGCACTGAGCTCGTCTAACGGACTTGATATACAACCAATTAAAACAAATGAAAA
GAAATACAGTTCTTTGTATCATTTGTAACAATTACCCTGTACAAACTAAGGTATTGAAATCCCACAATAT
TCCCAAAGTCCACCCCTTTCCAAATTGTCATGCCTACAACTCATATACCAGACACTAACCTACCAAACAC
CACTAAAAACCCCACAAAATATATCTTACCGAATATACAGTAACAAGCTACCACCACACTCGTTGGGTGC
AGTCGCCAGCTTTAAAGATATCTATCCACATCAGCCACAACTCCCTTCCTTTAATAAACCGACTACACCC
TTGGCTATTGAGGTTATGAGTGAATATACTGTAGACAAGACACTTTCAAGAAGACTGTTTCCAAAACGTA
CCACTGTCCTCCACTACAAACACACCCAATCTGCTTCTTCTAGTCAAGGTTGCTACACCGGTAAATTATA
AATCATCATTTCATTAGCAGGGCTGGGCCCTTTTTATAGAGTCTTATACACTAGCGGACCCTGCCGGTAG
ACCAACCCGCAGGCGCGTCAGTTTGCTCCTTCCATCAATGCGTCGTAGAAACGACTTACTCCTTCTTGAG
CAGCTCCTTGACCTTGTTGGCAACAAAGTCTCCGACCTCGGAGGTGGAGGAAGAGCCTCCGATATCGGCG
GTAGTGATACCAGCCTCGACGGACTCCTTGACGGCAGCCTCAACAGCGTCACCGGCGGGCTTCATGTTAA
GAGAGAACTTGAGCATCATGGCGGCAGACAGAATGGTGGCAATGGGGTTGACCTTCTGCTTGCCGAGATC
GGGGGCAGATCCGTGACAGGGCTCGTACAGACCGAACGCCTCGTTGGTGTCGGGCAGAGAAGCCAGAGAG
GCGGAGGGCAGCAGACCCAGAGAACCGGGGATGACGGAGGCCTCGTCGGAGATGATATCGCCAAACATGT
TGGTGGTGATGATGATACCATTCATCTTGGAGGGCTGCTTGATGAGGATCATGGCGGCCGAGTCGATCAG
CTGGTGGTTGAGCTCGAGCTGGGGGAATTCGTCCTTGAGGACTCGAGTGACAGTCTTTCGCCAAAGTCGA
GAGGAGGCCAGCACGTTGGCCTTGTCAAGAGACCACACGGGAAGAGGGGGGTTGTGCTGAAGGGCCAGGA
AGGCGGCCATTCGGGCAATTCGCTCAACCTCAGGAACGGAGTAGGTCTCGGTGTCGGAAGCGACGCCAGA
TCCGTCATCCTCCTTTCGCTCTCCAAAGTAGATACCTCCGACGAGCTCTCGGACAATGATGAAGTCGGTG
CCCTCAACGTTTCGGATGGGGGAGAGATCGGCGAGCTTGGGCGACAGCAGCTGGCAGGGTCGCAGGTTGG
CGTACAGGTTCAGGTCCTTTCGCAGCTTGAGGAGACCCTGCTCGGGTCGCACGTCGGTTCGTCCGTCGGG
AGTGGTCCATACGGTGTTGGCAGCGCCTCCGACAGCACCGAGCATAATAGAGTCAGCCTTTCGGCAGATG
TCGAGAGTAGCGTCGGTGATGGGCTCGCCCTCCTTCTCAATGGCAGCTCCTCCAATGAGTCGGTCCTCAA
ACACAAACTCGGTGCCGGAGGCCTCAGCAACAGACTTGAGCACCTTGACGGCCTCGGCAATCACCTCGGG
GCCACAGAAGTCGCCGCCGAGAAGAACAATCTTCTTGGAGTCAGTCTTGGTCTTCTTAGTTTCGGGTTCC
ATTGTGGATGTGTGTGGTTGTATGTGTGATGTGGTGTGTGGAGTGAAAATCTGTGGCTGGCAAACGCTCT
TGTATATATACGCACTTTTGCCCGTGCTATGTGGAAGACTAAACCTCCGAAGATTGTGACTCAGGTAGTG
CGGTATCGGCTAGGGACCCAAACCTTGTCGATGCCGATAGCGCTATCGAACGTACCCCAGCCGGCCGGGA
GTATGTCGGAGGGGACATACGAGATCGTCAAGGGTTTGTGGCCAACTGGTAAATAAATGATGACTCAGGC
GACGACGGAATTCGACAGCAACTACTCCTTTCACCAACCATGTGCATTTTAGCTCGAATAACATTCACAG
GCTTGGTGATCTACATCCATGGTGTCTGGCCGATTACCGTGGTGTTTTGGCAGTAACGAGAATATTGAGT
GAACTCTTCCCATCACCAATAAAGACTCATACTACAATCACGAGCGCTTCAGCTGCCACTATAGTGTTGG
TGACACAATACCCCTCGATGCTGGGCATTACTGTAGCAAGAGATATTATTTCATGGCGCATTTTCCAGTC
TACCTGACTTTTTAGTGTGATTTCTTCTCCACATTTTATGCTCAGTGTGAAAAGTTGGAGTGCACACTTA
ATTATCGCCGGTTTTCGGAAAGTACTATGTGCTCAAGGTTGCACCCCACGTTACGTATGCAGCACATTGA
GCAGCCTTTGGACCGTGGAGATAACGGTGTGGAGATAGCAACGGGTAGTCTTCGTATTAATTCAATGCAT
TGTTAGTTTTATATGATATGGTGTCGAAGCGGCCGCATACTACTGTATATTCAAGCAAGTATATCCGTGG
GTGCGGGTGATTTGGATCTAAGGTTCGTACTCAACACTCACGAGCAGCTTGCCTATGTTACATCCTTTTA
TCAGACATAGCGGCCGCTTCGACTCTAGAGGATCTGGGCCTCGTGATACGCCTATTTTTATAGGTTAATG
TCATGATAATAATGGTTTCTTAGACGTAAAAAAAAGCACCGACTCGGTGCCACTTTTTCAAGTTGATAAC
GGACTAGCCTTATTTTAACTTGCTATTTCTAGCTCTAAAACCTAGGTCAACCTGCGCCGACCCGGAATCG
AACCGGGGGCCCATCGATGGCAACGATGGATTTTACCACTAAACCATCGGCGCATTAGAGGTATTTTTCA
AAGTAGCCCAGTGCAGAGTCCAGAACTCGAACGCACAACAAGAAGGCGATTTACCACTCCGACAAAATGC
CATTACAGCTAGTAAAAAACTTTGTTTACACCACTATAGCTGATAATACATATCACGTGACGGAGCCAAA
AAATGGAGTCTCATACACGAAGAAGTGTCCGATTTGAGATTTTGAAAAAGACAATATATTAAAAAGGCAT
TAGAGCGTTATTTTAACCAACTTTTAAAGCCCTAGCACATCAATTAAGACCAATATTATATAATCACACC
CTAACCCTTGTTATGATTCTATATTTGGAAGCAGATCTAGAGTTGTGTCAACTTTTGCAACTGGGGACGT
CAGGTGGCACTTTTCGGGGAAATGTGTGCGGAACCCCTATTTGTTTATTTTTCTAAATACATTCAAATAT
GTATCCGCTCATGAGACAATAACCCTGATAAATGCTTCAATAATATTGAAAAAGGAAGAGTATGAGTATT
CAACATTTCCGTGTCGCCCTTATTCCCTTTTTTGCGGCATTTTGCCTTCCTGTTTTTGCTCACCCAGAAA
CGCTGGTGAAAGTAAAAGATGCTGAAGATCAGTTGGGTGCACGAGTGGGTTACATCGAACTGGATCTCAA
CAGCGGTAAGATCCTTGAGAGTTTTCGCCCCGAAGAACGTTTTCCAATGATGAGCACTTTTAAAGTTCTG
CTATGTGGCGCGGTATTATCCCGTATTGACGCCGGGCAAGAGCAACTCGGTCGCCGCATACACTATTCTC
AGAATGACTTGGTTGAGTACTCACCAGTCACAGAAAAGCATCTTACGGATGGCATGACAGTAAGAGAATT
ATGCAGTGCTGCCATAACCATGAGTGATAACACTGCGGCCAACTTACTTCTGACAACGATCGGAGGACCG
AAGGAGCTAACCGCTTTTTTGCACAACATGGGGGATCATGTAACTCGCCTTGATCGTTGGGAACCGGAGC
TGAATGAAGCCATACCAAACGACGAGCGTGACACCACGATGCCTGTAGCAATGGCAACAACGTTGCGCAA
ACTATTAACTGGCGAACTACTTACTCTAGCTTCCCGGCAACAATTAATAGACTGGATGGAGGCGGATAAA
GTTGCAGGACCACTTCTGCGCTCGGCCCTTCCGGCTGGCTGGTTTATTGCTGATAAATCTGGAGCCGGTG
AGCGTGGGTCTCGCGGTATCATTGCAGCACTGGGGCCAGATGGTAAGCCCTCCCGTATCGTAGTTATCTA
CACGACGGGGAGTCAGGCAACTATGGATGAACGAAATAGACAGATCGCTGAGATAGGTGCCTCACTGATT
AAGCATTGGTAACTGTCAGACCAAGTTTACTCATATATACTTTAGATTGATTTAAAACTTCATTTTTAAT
TTAAAAGGATCTAGGTGAAGATCCTTTTTGATAATCTCATGACCAAAATCCCTTAACGTGAGTTTTCGTT
CCACTGAGCGTCAGACCCCGTAGAAAAGATCAAAGGATCTTCTTGAGATCCTTTTTTTCTGCGCGTAATC
TGCTGCTTGCAAACAAAAAAACCACCGCTACCAGCGGTGGTTTGTTTGCCGGATCAAGAGCTACCAACTC
TTTTTCCGAAGGTAACTGGCTTCAGCAGAGCGCAGATACCAAATACTGTCCTTCTAGTGTAGCCGTAGTT
AGGCCACCACTTCAAGAACTCTGTAGCACCGCCTACATACCTCGCTCTGCTAATCCTGTTACCAGTGGCT
GCTGCCAGTGGCGATAAGTCGTGTCTTACCGGGTTGGACTCAAGACGATAGTTACCGGATAAGGCGCAGC
GGTCGGGCTGAACGGGGGGTTCGTGCACACAGCCCAGCTTGGAGCGAACGACCTACACCGAACTGAGATA
CCTACAGCGTGAGCATTGAGAAAGCGCCACGCTTCCCGAAGGGAGAAAGGCGGACAGGTATCCGGTAAGC
GGCAGGGTCGGAACAGGAGAGCGCACGAGGGAGCTTCCAGGGGGAAACGCCTGGTATCTTTATAGTCCTG
TCGGGTTTCGCCACCTCTGACTTGAGCGTCGATTTTTGTGATGCTCGTCAGGGGGGCGGAGCCTATGGAA
AAACGCCAGCAACGCGGCCTTTTTACGGTTCCTGGCCTTTTGCTGGCCTTTTGCTCACATGTTCTTTCCT
GCGTTATCCCCTGATTCTGTGGATAACCGTATTACCGCCTTTGAGTGAGCTGATACCGCTCGCCGCAGCC
GAACGACCGAGCGCAGCGAGTCAGTGAGCGAGGAAGCGGAAGAGCGCCCAATACGCAAACCGCCTCTCCC
CGCGCGTTGGCCGATTCATTAATGCAGCTGGCACGACAGGTTTCCCGACTGGAAAGCGGGCAGTGAGCGC
AACGCAATTAATGTGAGTTAGCTCACTCATTAGGCACCCCAGGCTTTACACTTTATGCTTCCGGCTCGTA
TGTTGTGTGGAATTGTGAGCGGATAACAATTTCACACAGGAAACAGCTATGACCATGATTACGCCAAGCT
TGCAAATTAAAGCCTTCGAGCGTCCCAAAACCTTCTCAAGCAAGGTTTTCAGTATAATGTTACATGCGTA
CACGCGTCTGTACAGAAAAAAAAGAAAAATTTGAAATATAAATAACGTTCTTAATACTAACATAACTATA
AAAAAATAAATAGGGACCTAGACTTCAGGTTGTCTAACTCCTTCCTTTTCGGTTAGAGCGGATGTGGAGG
GAGGGCGTGAATGTAAGCGTGACATAACTAATTACATGAGGCTAGCTTACACCTTTCGCTTCTTCTTGGG
GTCGGCTCGAGAGTCGCCGCCCAGCTGAGACAGGTCGATTCGGGTCTCGTACAGGCCGGTGATAGACTGG
TGGATCAGGGTGGCGTCCAGCACCTCCTTGGTAGAGGTGTATCGCTTTCGGTCGATGGTGGTGTCGAAGT
ACTTGAAGGCAGCGGGGGCTCCCAGGTTGGTCAGGGTGAACAGGTGAATGATGTTCTCAGCCTGCTCTCG
AATGGGCTTGTCTCGGTGCTTGTTGTAAGCAGACAGCACCTTATCCAGGTTGGCGTCAGCCAGGATCACT
CGCTTAGAGAACTCAGAGATCTGCTCGATGATCTCGTCCAGGTAGTGCTTATGCTGCTCCACGAAGAGCT
GCTTCTGCTCGTTATCCTCGGGAGAGCCCTTCAGCTTCTCGTAATGGGAGGCGAGGTACAGGAAGTTGAC
GTACTTGGAGGGCAGGGCCAGCTCGTTTCCCTTCTGCAGCTCGCCGGCAGAGGCCAGCATTCGCTTTCGT
CCGTTCTCCAGCTCGAACAGAGAGTACTTGGGGAGCTTGATAATCAGATCTTTCTTCACCTCCTTGTATC
CCTTGGCCTCCAGGAAGTCAATGGGGTTCTTCTCGAAAGAAGATCGCTCCATGATGGTAATGCCCAGCAG
CTCCTTCACAGACTTCAGCTTCTTAGACTTGCCCTTCTCCACCTTGGCCACCACCAGCACAGAGTAAGCC
ACGGTGGGAGAGTCGAAACCTCCGTACTTCTTGGGGTCCCAGTCCTTCTTTCGGGCGATCAGCTTGTCAG
AGTTTCGCTTGGGCAGGATGGACTCCTTAGAGAAACCTCCGGTCTGCACCTCGGTCTTCTTCACGATGTT
CACCTGGGGCATAGACAGCACCTTTCGCACGGTGGCGAAGTCTCGTCCCTTGTCCCACACGATCTCACCG
GTCTCTCCGTTGGTCTCAATGAGGGGTCGCTTTCGAATCTCGCCGTTAGCCAGGGTAATCTCGGTCTTGA
AGAAGTTCATAATGTTGGAGTAGAAGAAGTACTTGGCGGTAGCCTTGCCAATCTCCTGCTCGGACTTGGC
AATCATTTTTCGCACATCGTAGACCTTGTAGTCGCCGTAGACGAACTCGGACTCCAGCTTGGGATACTTC
TTGATGAGGGCGGTGCCCACGACAGCGTTCAGGTAGGCATCGTGGGCGTGGTGGTAGTTGTTAATCTCTC
GCACCTTGTAGAACTGGAAGTCCTTTCGGAAGTCAGACACCAGCTTAGACTTCAGGGTGATCACCTTCAC
CTCTCGGATCAGCTTGTCGTTCTCGTCGTACTTGGTGTTCATTCGAGAGTCCAGGATCTGGGCCACGTGC
TTGGTGATCTGTCGGGTCTCCACCAGCTGTCGCTTGATGAAGCCGGCCTTGTCCAGCTCAGACAGGCCGC
CTCGCTCGGCCTTGGTCAGGTTGTCGAACTTTCGCTGGGTAATCAGCTTGGCGTTCAGCAGCTGTCGCCA
GTAGTTCTTCATCTTCTTGACCACCTCCTCGGAGGGCACGTTGTCAGACTTGCCTCGGTTCTTGTCGGAT
CGGGTCAGCACCTTGTTATCGATAGAATCGTCCTTCAGGAAGGACTGGGGCACAATGTGGTCCACATCGT
AGTCGGAGAGTCGGTTGATATCCAGCTCCTGGTCGACGTACATGTCTCGACCGTTCTGCAGATAGTACAG
GTACAGCTTCTCGTTCTGGAGCTGAGTGTTCTCCACGGGATGCTCCTTGAGAATCTGGGATCCCAGCTCC
TTAATACCTTCCTCAATTCGCTTCATTCGCTCTCGGGAGTTTTTCTGACCCTTCTGAGTAGTCTGGTTCT
CTCGAGCCATCTCAATGACAATGTTCTCGGGCTTGTGTCGGCCCATCACCTTGACGAGCTCATCGACCAC
CTTGACGGTCTGCAGGATACCTTTCTTAATGGCGGGAGAGCCGGCCAGGTTGGCGATGTGCTCGTGCAGA
GAGTCGCCCTGGCCAGACACCTGGGCCTTCTGGATGTCCTCCTTGAAGGTCAGAGAGTCGTCGTGGATCA
GCTGCATGAAGTTTCGGTTGGCGAAGCCGTCAGACTTCAGGAAGTCCAGGATGGTCTTGCCAGACTGCTT
GTCTCGGATGCCGTTGATCAGCTTTCGAGACAGTCGGCCCCAGCCGGTGTATCGTCGTCGCTTCAGCTGC
TTCATCACCTTGTCGTCGAACAGGTGAGCGTAGGTCTTGAGTCGCTCCTCAATCATCTCTCGATCCTCGA
ACAGGGTGAGGGTCAGGACAATGTCCTCGAGAATATCCTCGTTCTCCTCGTTATCCAGGAAATCCTTGTC
CTTGATAATCTTCAGCAGGTCGTGGTAGGTACCCAGAGAGGCGTTGAATCGGTCCTCGACGCCGGAGATC
TCGACAGAATCGAAACACTCAATCTTCTTGAAGTAATCCTCCTTCAGCTGCTTGACGGTGACCTTTCGGT
TAGTCTTGAAGAGCAGATCCACAATAGCCTTCTTCTGCTCTCCAGACAGGAAAGCGGGCTTTCGCATTCC
CTCGGTCACGTACTTGACCTTGGTGAGCTCGTTGTAGACGGTGAAGTACTCGTAGAGCAGAGAGTGCTTG
GGCAGGACCTTCTCGTTGGGGAGGTTCTTGTCGAAGTTGGTCATTCGCTCGATGAAAGACTGAGCAGAGG
CGCCCTTATCCACCACCTCCTCGAAGTTCCAGGGGGTAATGGTCTCCTCAGACTTTCGGGTCATCCAAGC
GAATCGAGAGTTTCCTCGGGCCAGGGGTCCCACGTAGTAGGGGATTCGGAAGGTCAGGATCTTCTCGATC
TTCTCTCGGTTGTCCTTCAGGAAGGGGTAGAAGTCCTCCTGTCGTCGCAGGATGGCGTGCAGCTCGCCCA
GGTGGATCTGGTGGGGGATAGAGCCGTTGTCGAAGGTTCGCTGCTTTCGCAGGAGGTCCTCTCGGTTCAG
CTTCACGAGCAGTTCCTCGGTTCCGTCCATCTTCTCCAGGATGGGCTTAATGAACTTGTAGAACTCCTCC
TGAGAGGCGCCGCCGTCGATGTAGCCGGCGTAGCCGTTCTTAGACTGGTCGAAGAAAATCTCCTTGTACT
TCTCGGGCAGCTGCTGTCGGACCAGAGCCTTGAGGAGGGTCAGATCCTGGTGGTGCTCATCGTATCGCTT
AATCATGGAGGCAGACAGGGGGGCCTTGGTGATCTCGGTGTTCACTCGCAGGATGTCAGACAGCAGGATG
GCGTCAGACAGGTTCTTGGCGGCCAGGAACAGGTCGGCGTACTGGTCGCCAATCTGGGCGAGCAGGTTAT
CCAGGTCATCGTCGTAGGTGTCCTTAGACAGCTGCAGCTTAGCGTCCTCAGCCAGATCGAAGTTGGACTT
GAAGTTAGGGGTGAGACCCAGGGACAGAGCAATCAGGTTTCCGAACAGACCGTTCTTCTTCTCTCCGGGG
AGCTGAGCAATCAGGTTCTCGAGTCGTCGAGACTTAGACAGTCGGGCAGACAGGATGGCCTTAGCATCCA
CGCCAGAAGCGTTAATGGGGTTCTCTTCGAAGAGCTGGTTGTAGGTCTGCACCAGCTGGATGAACAGCTT
GTCCACGTCAGAGTTGTCGGGGTTCAGGTCGCCCTCGATCAGGAAGTGGCCTCGGAACTTGATCATGTGG
GCCAGGGCCAGGTAGATCAGTCGCAGGTCGGCCTTGTCGGTAGAGTCCACCAGCTTCTTTCGCAGGTGGT
AGATGGTGGGGTACTTCTCGTGGTAGGCCACCTCGTCCACGATGTTGCCGAAGATGGGGTGTCGCTCGTG
CTTCTTGTCCTCCTCCACCAGGAAAGACTCCTCCAGTCGGTGGAAGAAAGAGTCGTCCACCTTGGCCATC
TCGTTAGAGAAGATCTCCTGCAGGTAACAGATTCGGTTCTTTCTTCGGGTGTATCGTCTTCGAGCGGTTC
GCTTCAGTCGGGTGGCCTCAGCGGTCTCGCCAGAGTCGAAGAGCAGAGCGCCGATCAGGTTCTTCTTGAT
GGAGTGTCGGTCGGTGTTGCCCAGGACCTTGAATTTCTTAGAGGGCACCTTGTACTCATCGGTGATCACG
GCCCAACCCACGGAGTTGGTTCCGATGTCCAGGCCAATGGAGTATTTCTTATCCATTGTGGCGCGCCTTT
GAATGATTCTTATACTCAGAAGGAAATGCTTAACGATTTCGGGTGTGAGTTGACAAGGAGAGAGAGAAAA
GAAGAGGAAAGGTAATTCGGGGACGGTGGTCTTTTATACCCTTGGCTAAAGTCCCAACCACAAAAGCTTC
TGCAGGCATGCCCGGATCGAGGTGGGCGGGAACAACGGTCTCGATAATGTACGTACACTACACACAAAGA
GAAGCAAGTGGGGGCGGGACTGCACGGCACTTGTGAGACACCTCAGGTCGACCCGGATCGAGGTGGGCGG
GAACAACGGTCTCGATAATGTACGTACACTACACACAAAGAGAAGCAAGTGGGGGCGGGACTGCACGGCA
CTTGTGAGACACCTCAGGGATCCCCGGATCGAGGTGGGCGGGAACAACGGTCTCGATAATGTACGTACAC
TACACACAAAGAGAAGCAAGTGGGGGCGGGACTGCACGGCACTTGTGAGACACCTCAGTCTAGACCGGAT
CGAGGTGGGCGGGAACAACGGTCTCGATAATGTACGTACACTACACACAAAGAGAAGCAAGTGGGGGCGG
GACTGCACGGCACTTGTGAGACACCTCAGGAGCTCCCGGATCGAGGTGGGCGGGAACAACGGTCTCGATA
ATGTACGTACACTACACACAAAGAGAAGCAAGTGGGGGCGGGACTGCACGGCACTTGTGAGACACCTCAG
GTCGACCCGGATCGAGGTGGGCGGGAACAACGGTCTCGATAATGTACGTACACTACACACAAAGAGAAGC
AAGTGGGGGCGGGACTGCACGGCACTTGTGAGACACCTCAGGGATCCCCGGATCGAGGTGGGCGGGAACA
ACGGTCTCGATAATGTACGTACACTACACACAAAGAGAAGCAAGTGGGGGCGGGACTGCACGGCACTTGT
GAGACACCTCAGTCTAGACCGGATCGAGGTGGGCGGGAACAACGGTCTCGATAATGTACGTACACTACAC
ACAAAGAGAAGCAAGTGGGGGCGGGACTGCACGGCACTTGTGAGACACCTCAGGAATTCGGGTACCGCAT
GCTTCCTTGGTACCTTCGAACCCGGGGGATCCCCCTTTCATCAAATTTAGGGATGCCATCAACTTTCAGT
TCATAATTAATATCTTACCAAATTAGGTAATCTGCAAAAGTTCAGACTGTGAAATGTAACATTTTATATA
TCAAGCTCTATTTAACGCCTCACAGTAGTTAACATAAAGAGATACAGAATTGTCGTGTCAGTGTATACTA
TCCATGTGTATACTCTGGATATCCATTTGTATTCCATTATCTACGAAAAGCGGGTACCGAGCTCGAATTC
ACTGGCCGTCGTTTTACAACGTCGTGACTGGGAAAACCCTGGCGTTACCCAACTTAATCGCCTTGCAGCA
CATCCCCCTTTCGCCAGCTGGCGTAATAGCGAAGAGGCCCGCACCGATCGCCCTTCCCAACAGTTGCGCA
GCCTGAATGGCGAATGGCGCCTGATGCGGTATTTTCTCCTTACGCATCTGTGCGGTATTTCACACCGCAT
ATGGTGCACTCTCAGTACAATCTGCTCTGATGCCGCATAGTTAAGCCAGCCCCGACACCCGCCAACACCC
GCTGACGCGCCCTGACGGGCTTGTCTGCTCCCGGCATCCGCTTACAGACAAGCTGTGACCGTCTCCGGGA
GCTGCATGTGTCAGAGGTTTTCACCGTCATCACCGAAACGCGCGA
Features (pLannotate 1.2.2; 16 found; start..end, strand, type, name):
    838..1926    -  CDS            LEU2: LEU3_YEAST - Experimental evidence at protein level: Swiss-Prot protein existence level 1. Catalyzes the oxidation of 3-carboxy-2-hydroxy-4- methylpentanoate (3-isopropylmalate) to 3-carboxy-4-methyl-2- oxopentanoate. The product decarboxylates to 4-methyl-2 oxopentanoate. From Saccharomyces cerevisiae (strain ATCC 204508 / S288c) (Baker's yeast).
   2976..3051    -  misc_RNA       gRNA scaffold: guide RNA scaffold for the Streptococcus pyogenes CRISPR/Cas9 system
   3062..3132    -  ncRNA          tRNA: Accession: RF00005 - tRNA
   3540..3631    +  promoter       AmpR promoter: bla
   3632..4492    +  CDS            AmpR: β-lactamase; bla; confers resistance to ampicillin, carbenicillin, and related antibiotics
   4663..5251    +  rep_origin     ori: high-copy-number ColE1/pMB1/pBR322/pUC origin of replication
   5434..5526    +  CDS            lacI (fragment): lac repressor; lacI; The lac repressor binds to the lac operator to inhibit transcription in E. coli. This inhibition can be relieved by adding lactose or isopropyl-β-D-thiogalactopyranoside (IPTG).
   5539..5560    +  protein_bind   CAP binding site: CAP binding activates transcription in the presence of cAMP. E. coli catabolite activator protein
   5575..5605    +  promoter       lac promoter: promoter for the E. coli lac operon
   5609..5631    +  protein_bind   lac operator (fragment): The lac repressor binds to the lac operator to inhibit transcription in E. coli. This inhibition can be relieved by adding lactose or isopropyl-β-D-thiogalactopyranoside (IPTG). lac repressor encoded by lacI
   5684..5873    -  terminator     CYC1 terminator: S. cerevisiae CYC1; transcription terminator for CYC1
   5963..10066   -  CDS            cas9: CAS9_STRP1 - Also known as csn1 From Streptococcus pyogenes serotype M1.
  11391..11410   -  misc_feature   MCS (fragment): pUC18/19 multiple cloning site
  11407..11564   +  CDS            lacZα (fragment): LacZα fragment of β-galactosidase; lacZ fragment
  11570..11669   -  misc_feature   bom (fragment): basis of mobility region from pBR322
  11771..1       -  CDS            rop (fragment) (across the origin): Rop protein, which maintains plasmids at low copy number; rop
