[The description below was written by a language model from this plasmid's Addgene catalogue record, the feature table of its GenBank file and pLannotate feature annotations shown in this document.]
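Description:
pCRISPRyl is an all-in-one CRISPR/Cas9 genome-editing vector for the oleaginous yeast Yarrowia lipolytica, built on a pUC19 backbone and totalling about 11.8 kb. In E. coli it is maintained at high copy through the ColE1/pUC origin and selected with ampicillin via the bla gene. Remnants of the pUC lac region (CAP site, lac promoter and operator, lacZα and MCS fragments) are also annotated. In yeast, selection relies on a LEU2 marker that complements leucine auxotrophy. The annotation tool matched this coding sequence to the S. cerevisiae enzyme by homology, so its actual source species is not established by the record. No yeast replication or centromere element is annotated, and the record does not state how the plasmid is maintained in Yarrowia.

The plasmid carries two expression units. A codon-optimized Streptococcus pyogenes Cas9 (about 4.1 kb) is driven by the strong hybrid UAS1B8-TEF(136) promoter, taken from an earlier plasmid, and ends at a CYC1 terminator. A partial GenBank record covering only about 1.1 kb of this region additionally shows an SV40 nuclear localization signal next to the terminator, consistent with a C-terminal NLS on Cas9. The second unit is a roughly 525 bp sgRNA cassette under a synthetic RNA polymerase III promoter, SCR1'-tRNA. Here a tRNA sits directly upstream of the S. pyogenes guide RNA scaffold, an arrangement in which tRNA processing would be expected to release the mature guide. An AvrII site allows a user-chosen targeting spacer to be inserted. Once a spacer is cloned, a single transformation supplies both nuclease and guide for targeted gene disruption or integration in Y. lipolytica.
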