Addgene plasmid #70007: pCRISPRyl
Purpose: CRISPR/Cas9 vector for Yarrowia lipolytica, with AvrII site for sgRNA insertion
Depositing lab: Ian Wheeldon. Depositing organization: University of California, Riverside. Publication: Synthetic RNA polymerase III promoters facilitate high efficiency CRISPR-Cas9 mediated genome editing in Yarrowia lipolytica. Schwartz CM, Hussain MS, Blenner M, Wheeldon I. ACS Synth Biol. 2015 Dec 29. 10.1021/acssynbio.5b00162 PubMed 26714206.
Backbone
  Vector backbone: pUC19
  Backbone size w/o insert (bp): 2623
  Total vector size (bp): 11804
  Vector type: Yeast Expression, CRISPR, Synthetic Biology
  Selectable markers: LEU2
Growth in bacteria
  Bacterial resistance: Ampicillin, 100 μg/mL
  Growth temperature: 37°C
  Growth strain: DH5alpha
  Copy number: High Copy
Gene/Insert 1
  Gene/Insert name: Codon optimized Cas9 from S. pyogenes
  Species: Synthetic
  Insert size (bp): 4140
  Promoter: UAS1B8-TEF(136)
  Cloning method: Restriction Enzyme; 5′ cloning site BssHII (not destroyed); 3′ cloning site NheI (not destroyed)
  Sequencing primers: 5′ GTAAAACGACGGCCAGT; 3′ CAGGAAACAGCTATGAC
Gene/Insert 2
  Gene/Insert name: sgRNA expression cassette
  Species: Synthetic
  Insert size (bp): 525
  Promoter: SCR1'-tRNA
  Cloning method: Gibson Cloning
  Sequencing primers: 5′ GCATTTATCAGGGTTATTGTCTCATGAG; 3′ CACGAGCAGCTTGCCTATG
Resource information
  A portion of this plasmid was derived from a plasmid made by: Addgene material #44380 (UAS1B8-TEF promoter) is used to express Cas9
Terms and licenses: Academic/Nonprofit Terms; Industry Terms: Not Available to Industry
How to cite: pCRISPRyl was a gift from Ian Wheeldon (Addgene plasmid # 70007 ; http://n2t.net/addgene:70007 ; RRID:Addgene_70007)
