LOCUS       Exported 1118 bp ds-DNA linear SYN 18-MAY-2021
DEFINITION  CRISPR/Cas9 vector for Yarrowia lipolytica, with AvrII site for
            sgRNA insertion.
ACCESSION   .
VERSION     .
KEYWORDS    pCRISPRyl
SOURCE      synthetic DNA construct
  ORGANISM  synthetic DNA construct
REFERENCE   1 (bases 1 to 1118)
  AUTHORS   Schwartz CM, Hussain MS, Blenner M, Wheeldon I
  TITLE     Synthetic RNA polymerase III promoters facilitate high efficiency
            CRISPR-Cas9 mediated genome editing in Yarrowia lipolytica.
  JOURNAL   ACS Synth Biol. 2015 Dec 29.
  PUBMED    26714206
REFERENCE   2 (bases 1 to 1118)
  AUTHORS   .
  TITLE     Direct Submission
  JOURNAL   Exported May 18, 2021 from SnapGene Server 1.1.58
            http://www.snapgene.com
FEATURES             Location/Qualifiers
     source          1..1118
                     /organism="synthetic DNA construct"
                     /mol_type="other DNA"
     terminator      4..251
                     /gene="S. cerevisiae CYC1"
                     /label=CYC1 terminator
                     /note="transcription terminator for CYC1"
     primer_bind     217..235
                     /label=CYC1
                     /note="CYC1 transcription termination signal, reverse
                     primer"
     CDS             complement(262..282)
                     /codon_start=1
                     /product="nuclear localization signal of SV40 (simian virus
                     40) large T antigen"
                     /label=SV40 NLS
                     /translation="PKKKRKV"
ORIGIN
        1 cttgcaaatt aaagccttcg agcgtcccaa aaccttctca agcaaggttt tcagtataat
       61 gttacatgcg tacacgcgtc tgtacagaaa aaaaagaaaa atttgaaata taaataacgt
      121 tcttaatact aacataacta taaaaaaata aatagggacc tagacttcag gttgtctaac
      181 tccttccttt tcggttagag cggatgtgga gggagggcgt gaatgtaagc gtgacataac
      241 taattacatg aggctagctt acacctttcg cttcttcttg gggtcggctc gagagtcgcc
      301 gcccagctga gacaggtcga ttcgggtctc gtacaggccg gtgatagact ggtggatcag
      361 ggtggcgtcc agcacctcct tggtagaggt gtatcgcttt cggtcgatgg tggtgtcgaa
      421 gtacttgaag gcagcggggg ctcccaggtt ggtcagggtg aacaggtgaa tgatgttctc
      481 agcctgctct cgaatgggct tgtctcggtg cttgttgtaa gcagacagca ccttatccag
      541 gttggcgtca gccaggatca ctcgcttaga gaactcagag atctgctcga tgatctcgtc
      601 caggtagtgc ttatgctgct ccacgaagag ctgcttctgc tcgttatcct cgggagagcc
      661 cttcagcttc tcgtaatggg aggcgaggta caggaagttg acgtacttgg agggcagggc
      721 cagctcgttt cccttctgca gctcgccggc agaggccagc attcgctttc gtccgttctc
      781 cagctcgaac agagagtact tggggagctt gataatcaga tctttcttca cctccttgta
      841 tcccttggcc tccaggaagt caatggggtt cttctcgaaa gaagatcgct ccatgatggt
      901 aatgcccagc agctccttca cagacttcag cttcttagac ttgcccttct ccaccttggc
      961 caccaccagc acagagtaag ccacggtggg agagtcgaaa cctccgtact tcttggggtc
     1021 ccagtccttc tttcgggcga tcagcttgtc agagtttcgc ttgggcagga tggactcctt
     1081 agagaaacct ccggtctgca cctcggtctt cttcacga
//
