>Addgene plasmid #70007 | pCRISPRyl | addgene partial sequence | sequence record 135114 | AmpSeq-F 5'-ctcatgagcggatacatatttgaa-3'
AAATAAACAAATAGGGGTTCCGCACACATTTCCCCGAAAAGTGCCACCTGACGTCCCCAGTTGCAAAAGT
TGACACAACTCTAGATCTGCTTCCAAATATAGAATCATAACAAGGGTTAGGGTGTGATTATATAATATTG
GTCTTAATTGATGTGCTAGGGCTTTAAAAGTTGGTTAAAATAACGCTCTAATGCCTTTTTAATATATTGT
CTTTTTCAAAATCTCAAATCGGACACTTCTTCGTGTATGAGACTCCATTTTTTGGCTCCGTCACGTGATA
TGTATTATCAGCTATAGTGGTGTAAACAAAGTTTTTTACTAGCTGTAATGGCATTTTGTCGGAGTGGTAA
ATCGCCTTCTTGTTGTGCGTTCGAGTTCTGGACTCTGCACTGGGCTACTTTGAAAAATACCTCTAATGCG
CCGATGGTTTAGTGGTAAAATCCATCGTTGCCATCGATGGGCCCCCGGTTCGATTCCGGGTCGGCGCAGG
TTGACCTAGGTTTTAGAGCTAGAAATAGCAAGTTAAAATAAGGCTAGTCCGTTATCAACTTGAAAAAGTG
GCACCGAGTCGGTGCTTTTTTTTACGTCTAAGAAACCATTATTATCATGACATTAACCTATAAAAATAGG
CGTATCACGAGGCCCAGATCCTCTAGAGTCGAAGCGGCCGCTATGTCTGATAAAAGGATGTAACATAGGC
AAGCTGCTCGTGAGTGTTGAGTACGAACCTTAGATCCAAATCACCCGCACCCACGGATATACTTGCTTGA
ATATACAGTAGTATGCGGCCGCTTCGACACCATATCATATAAAACTAACAATGCATTGAATTAATACGAA
GACTACCCGTTGCTATCTCCACACCGTTATCTCCACGGTCCAAAGGCTGCTCAATGTGCTGCATACGTAA
CGTGGGGTGCAACCTTGAGCACATAGTACTTTCCGAAAACCGGCGATAATTAAGTGTGCACTCCAACTTT
TCACACTGAGCATAAAATGTGGAGAAGAAATCACACTAAAAAGTCAGGTAGACTGGAAAATGCGCCATGA
AATAATATCTCTTGCTACAGTAATGCCCAGCATCGAGGGGTATTGTGTCAC
