>Addgene plasmid #70007 | pCRISPRyl | addgene partial sequence | sequence record 137571 | pGEX3 5'-CCGGGAGCTGCATGTGTCAGAGG-3'
AAACGCGCGAGACGAAAGGGCCAGATCTGTTCGGAAATCAACGGATGCTCAACCGATTTCGACAGTAATA
ATTTGAATCGAATCGGAGCCTAAAATGAACCCGAGTATATCTCATAAAATTCTCGGTGAGAGGTCTGTGA
CTGTCAGTACAAGGTGCCTTCATTATGCCCTCAACCTTACCATACCTCACTGGATGTAGTGTACCTCTAA
AAATGAAATACAGTGCCAAAAGCCATGGCACTGAGCTCGTCTAACGGACTTGATATACAACCAATTAAAA
CAAATGAAAAGAAATACAGTTCTTTGTATCATTTGTAACAATTACCCTGTACAAACTAAGGTATTGAAAT
CCCACAATATTCCCAAAGTCCACCCCTTTCCAAATTGTCATGCCTACAACTCATATACCAGACACTAACC
TACCAAACACCACTAAAAACCCCACAAAATATATCTTACCGAATATACAGTAACAAGCTACCACCACACT
CGTTGGGTGCAGTCGCCAGCTTTAAAGATATCTATCCACATCAGCCACAACTCCCTTCCTTTAATAAACC
GACTACACCCTTGGCTATTGAGGTTATGAGTGAATATACTGTAGACAAGACACTTTCAAGAAGACTGTTT
CCAAAACGTACCACTGTCCTCCACTACAAACACACCCAATCTGCTTCTTCTAGTCAAGGTTGCTACACCG
GTAAATTATAAATCATCATTTCATTAGCAGGGCTGGGCCCTTTTTATAGAGTCTTATACACTAGCGGACC
CTGCCGGTAGACCAACCCGCAGGCGCGTCAGTTTGCTCCTTCCATCAATGCGTCGTAGAAACGACTTACT
CCTTCTTGAGCAGCTCCTTGACCTTGTTGGCAACAAAGTCTCCGACCTCGGAGGTGGAGGAAGAGCCTCC
GATATCGGCGGTAGTGATACCAGCCTCGACGGACTCCTTGACGGCAGCCTCAACAGCGTCACCGGCGGGC
TTCATGTTAAGAGAGAACTTGAGCATCATGGCGGCAGACAGAATGGTGGCAATGGGG
