>Addgene plasmid #70007 | pCRISPRyl | addgene partial sequence | sequence record 137577 | hSpCas9-R1 5'-CGCTCGTGCTTCTTATCCTC-3'
TCCTCCAGTCGGTGGAAGAAAGAGTCGTCCACCTTGGCCATCTCGTTAGAGAAGATCTCCTGCAGGTAAC
AGATTCGGTTCTTTCTTCGGGTGTATCGTCTTCGAGCGGTTCGCTTCAGTCGGGTGGCCTCAGCGGTCTC
GCCAGAGTCGAAGAGCAGAGCGCCGATCAGGTTCTTCTTGATGGAGTGTCGGTCGGTGTTGCCCAGGACC
TTGAATTTCTTAGAGGGCACCTTGTACTCATCGGTGATCACGGCCCAACCCACGGAGTTGGTTCCGATGT
CCAGGCCAATGGAGTATTTCTTATCCATTGTGGCGCGCCTTTGAATGATTCTTATACTCAGAAGGAAATG
CTTAACGATTTCGGGTGTGAGTTGACAAGGAGAGAGAGAAAAGAAGAGGAAAGGTAATTCGGGGACGGTG
GTCTTTTATACCCTTGGCTAAAGTCCCAACCACAAAAGCTTCTGCAGGCATGCCCGGATCGAGGTGGGCG
GGAACAACGGTCTCGATAATGTACGTACACTACACACAAAGAGAAGCAAGTGGGGGCGGGACTGCACGGC
ACTTGTGAGACACCTCAGGTCGACCCGGATCGAGGTGGGCGGGAACAACGGTCTCGATAATGTACGTACA
CTACACACAAAGAGAAGCAAGTGGGGGCGGGACTGCACGGCACTTGTGAGACACCTCAGGGATCCCCGGA
TCGAGGTGGGCGGGAACAACGGTCTCGATAATGTACGTACACTACACACAAAGAGAAGCAAGTGGGGGCG
GGACTGCACGGCACTTGTGAGACACCTCAGTCTAGACCGGATCGAGGTGGGCGGGAACAACGGTCTCGAT
AATGTACGTACACTACACACAAAGAGAAGCAAGTGGGGGCGGGACTGCACGGCACTTGTGAGACACCTCA
GGAGCTCCCGGATCGAGGTGGGCGGGAACAACGGTCTCGATAATGTACGTACACTACACACAAAGAGAAG
CAAGTGGGGGCGGGACTGCACGGCACTTGTGAGACACCTCAGGTCGACCCGGATCGAGGTGGGCGGG
